Addgene plasmid #51354: 2P5S
Depositing lab: Cheryl Arrowsmith. Depositing organization: University of Toronto.
Backbone
  Vector backbone: pET28a-LIC
  Vector type: Bacterial Expression
Growth in bacteria
  Bacterial resistance: Kanamycin, 50 μg/mL
  Growth temperature: 37°C
  Growth strain: DH5alpha
  Copy number: Low Copy
Gene/Insert
  Gene/Insert name: 2P5S (alt name: RASEF)
  Mutation: Truncation: See Comments
  Promoter: T7
  Tag / fusion protein: His (N terminal on insert)
  Cloning method: Ligation Independent Cloning
  Sequencing primers: 5′ T7; 3′ T7-term
Terms and licenses: Academic/Nonprofit Terms; Industry Terms: Not Available to Industry
How to cite: 2P5S was a gift from Cheryl Arrowsmith (Addgene plasmid # 51354 ; http://n2t.net/addgene:51354 ; RRID:Addgene_51354)
