[The description below was written by a language model from this plasmid's Addgene catalogue record.]
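Description:
2P5S is a bacterial expression plasmid built on the pET28a-LIC backbone, a derivative of the pET28a T7 expression vector adapted for ligation-independent cloning. It is maintained in E. coli under kanamycin selection and is recorded as low copy. The record lists a standard cloning strain for propagation. As with other T7-driven vectors, protein production would require a host that supplies T7 RNA polymerase, although no expression strain is named.

The insert is a truncated form of RASEF, introduced by ligation-independent cloning. The exact boundaries of the truncation are not given in the available fields, which only point to comments that are not included here, and the species of origin is also not stated. Transcription is driven by the T7 promoter, and the use of a T7 terminator sequencing primer at the 3′ end is consistent with the usual pET arrangement, in which the open reading frame sits between the T7 promoter and terminator. The protein is expressed with an N-terminal His tag, which allows purification by immobilised metal affinity chromatography.

The construct name has the format of a structure database identifier, which may mean the plasmid was made to produce a defined RASEF fragment for structural work, but the record does not say this. What the record does support is recombinant overexpression and affinity purification of a RASEF fragment in E. coli, suitable for biochemical or biophysical studies. No feature table was provided, so other backbone elements cannot be confirmed.
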