>Addgene plasmid #51354 | 2P5S | depositor partial sequence | sequence record 78255 | Insert sequence
GCTAAATCTTTTAGCTCACAGAAGGCTTACAAGATTGTACTTGCTGGGGACGCTGCAGTGGGGAAGTCTA
GTTTCCTCATGAGACTTTGCAAGAATGAATTTCGAGAAAATATAAGCGCCACCCTGGGAGTTGATTTCCA
AATGAAAACCCTCATTGTGGATGGAGAACGAACAGTTCTGCAGCTCTGGGATACAGCTGGTCAGGAGAGA
TTCAGAAGTATTGCCAAGTCTTACTTCAGAAAGGCAGATGGTGTTTTGCTGCTGTATGATGTTACATGTG
AGAAAAGCTTTCTTAACATACGAGAATGGGTAGATATGATTGAGGATGCAGCCCATGAGACTGTTCCCAT
TATGCTGGTAGGAAACAAGGCTGACATTCGTGACACTGCTGCTACAGAGGGACAAAAATGTGTCCCAGGG
CACTTTGGAGAGAAACTGGCCATGACGTATGGGGCATTATTCTGTGAAACAAGTGCCAAAGATGGTTCTA
ACATAGTGGAGGCTGTTCTGCACCTTGCTCGAGAAGTGAAAAAGAGAACT
