>Addgene plasmid #51354 | 2P5S | addgene partial sequence | sequence record 79391 | T7 5'-TAATACGACTCACTATAGGG-3'
AATAATTTTGTTTAACTTTAAGAAGGAGATATACCATGGGCAGCAGCCATCATCATCATCATCACAGCAG
CGGCCTGGTTCCGCGTGGTAGTGCTAAATCTTTTAGCTCACAGAAGGCTTACAAGATTGTACTTGCTGGG
GACGCTGCAGTGGGGAAGTCTAGTTTCCTCATGAGACTTTGCAAGAATGAATTTCGAGAAAATATAAGCG
CCACCCTGGGAGTTGATTTCCAAATGAAAACCCTCATTGTGGATGGAGAACGAACAGTTCTGCAGCTCTG
GGATACAGCTGGTCAGGAGAGATTCAGAAGTATTGCCAAGTCTTACTTCAGAAAGGCAGATGGTGTTTTG
CTGCTGTATGATGTTACATGTGAGAAAAGCTTTCTTAACATACGAGAATGGGTAGATATGATTGAGGATG
CAGCCCATGAGACTGTTCCCATTATGCTGGTAGGAAACAAGGCTGACATTCGTGACACTGCTGCTACAGA
GGGACAAAAATGTGTCCCAGGGCACTTTGGAGAGAAACTGGCCATGACGTATGGGGCATTATTCTGTGAA
ACAAGTGCCAAAGATGGTTCTAACATAGTGGAGGCTGTTCTGCACCTTGCTCGAGAAGTGAAAAAGAGAA
CTTGATGACGAAGCTTGCGGCCGCACTCGAGCACCACCACCACCACCACTGAGATCCGGCTGCTAACAAA
GCCCGAAAGGAAGCTGAGTTGGCTGCTGCCACCGCTGAGCAATAACTAGCATAACCCCCTTGGGGCCTCT
AAACGGGTCTTGAGGGGTTTTTTGCTGAAAGGAGGAACTATATCCGGATTGGCGAATGGG
[108 nt withheld, positions 831-938]
